Addgene plasmid #34322: KHBD00169
Depositing lab: Bart Deplancke. Depositing organization: Swiss Federal Institute of Technology (EPFL). Publication: Automated protein-DNA interaction screening of Drosophila regulatory elements. Korneel Hens, Jean-Daniel Feuz, Alina Isakova, Antonina Lagovitina, Andreas Massouras, Julien Bryois, Patrick Callaerts, Susan E. Celniker, Bart Deplancke. Nat Methods. 2011 Oct 30;8(12):1065-70. 10.1038/nmeth.1763 PubMed 22037703.
Backbone
  Vector backbone: pDONR221
  Backbone manufacturer: Invitrogen
  Backbone size w/o insert (bp): 2536
  Vector type: Gateway Donor Vector
Growth in bacteria
  Bacterial resistance: Kanamycin, 50 μg/mL
  Growth temperature: 37°C
  Growth strain: DH5alpha
  Copy number: High Copy
Gene/Insert
  Gene/Insert name: CG10949 (alt names: FBgn0032858; CG10949)
  Species: D. melanogaster (fly)
  Insert size (bp): 1377
  Entrez Gene: CG10949 (a.k.a. Dmel_CG10949, 38C.46, Dmel\CG10949, FBgn0032858)
  Cloning method: Gateway Cloning
  Sequencing primers: 5′ M13F; 3′ M13R
Terms and licenses: Academic/Nonprofit Terms; Industry Terms: Not Available to Industry
Depositor comments: Please note that the ORFs in this collection were cloned open-ended (without a stop codon).
How to cite: KHBD00169 was a gift from Bart Deplancke (Addgene plasmid # 34322 ; http://n2t.net/addgene:34322 ; RRID:Addgene_34322)
