[The description below was written by a language model from this plasmid's Addgene catalogue record.]
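Description:
KHBD00169 is a Gateway entry-type clone built in the pDONR221 donor vector backbone (Invitrogen), carrying the open reading frame of the Drosophila melanogaster gene CG10949 (FBgn0032858). The backbone contributes about 2.5 kb and the insert about 1.4 kb. The plasmid is maintained at high copy in standard E. coli cloning strains and is selected with kanamycin. No feature table accompanies the record, so individual elements such as the origin of replication are not itemised. As a pDONR221 derivative produced by Gateway cloning, the insert would be expected to replace the donor vector's counter-selection cassette and to sit between recombination sites that permit transfer into destination vectors. M13 forward and reverse primer sites flank the insert for sequence verification.

The construct itself is not an expression vector: the record lists no promoter, tag or reporter acting on the ORF, and expression depends on whichever destination vector the ORF is moved into. The depositor notes that ORFs in this collection were cloned open-ended, without a stop codon, which allows in-frame C-terminal fusions after recombination into a suitable destination vector, while still being compatible with N-terminal fusions where the destination vector supplies a downstream stop.

The clone belongs to a collection associated with a study on automated screening of protein–DNA interactions at Drosophila regulatory elements. This suggests its use as a source ORF for building fusion constructs in such interaction assays, although the record does not describe the function of CG10949 or specify the destination vectors used.
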