>Addgene plasmid #34322 | KHBD00169 | depositor partial sequence | sequence record 40889 | KHBD00169 sequence 1377 bps
ATGGACGACGATGAGCTGATTAAATTGATAGAGAGACACCCGATCCTGTACGACAAGGACTGCGCGAGGA
GCGTGAAGAATGCGGCGCAAAAGGACGCGGCCTGGAAGGCCATCTCCCAGAAGTTAGGAGCCTCGGAACG
GGCGTGCATTACGCGCTGGAAGAGCATTCGCGATCGTTTCGGCAAGGAGTTTCGCCGTTTCCAGGAGCGT
CCGGATGAGCCCACCTACTGGGACATGTTTCCGCGACTGCTCTTTCTCAAGGATCACTACAAACAGGGAC
TGGCAAGGAACGAGAGTCTCGACGGGATGCGTTTTGAGCCCAGGGAGCGGAAAAAGCGCACAAAAGTGGA
CATGGAGCAGGAGAGGCGGAGAAAGGACGAGGAGGAGGAGGACTCCCAGGATGACCTGCTGAACGAGCAG
CTCATTGAGCTGGTCAAGTCTCATCCCGTGCTGTATGATCGTCACAAGATCAGAGTCTCCAAGAACCTAG
CAGCGAAAAACGAAGCCTGGCGAGAGATTTCTGAAAACCTAAATGTGTCGGAGGAACTTTGCTACAACCG
CTGGAAGAAGCTGCGTGATCGTTTCGGGCGGGAGTTCCGCAGTCATCAGATCAACCAGTCCACGCCCATC
ACGTGGAGGTACTTTAACGACCTTCTCTTTCTGGGCCGCCACTTCCGCAAAGGAGTGCCCCTGGTTTTGG
AGAACATCAAGCGACGTGGACGACCACCCAAAGCAGGAAATCCTTCGGGAAAGACCAGCAAACAGCCGGA
GGGAATGGTGATCTCCAGTGGTGAGCAAATCTGGGGCGCTGATTACCCCTACAGTACGGACAACGACGAT
CTGGAGGATGATCTTGAGTTGGCCTACGATGAAGAGATTGAGATACTATCGGAGGCGGAGCAAGCAACGC
CGTACGATTTTATCCTCAGCGAAGCGACGGCACGGCAGGACTTGGAGCCACCACAGCAGCTCCAGGTGAC
CACCACCACGCCGGCCACCAGTGAGGAAATAATTCACACAATCGCCAGGGTAAATCCCGTCGTAGAGGAG
TCCTCCTCTCTCCCTGGGGACTCTGTACCGTCTGCCGCCATCTCCGACAAACTGTTGACCACCGTGATTG
CCAACATGGAGACCGTGCTTCAGCAATCCCGGGAGCTGCAGGCCCAGATTCACCACGAACAGGAGCAGGA
GCGAGAACAGCGAAGTACACAGCCTGCCAACAGCCTGCTTGCCAAGGCCCAGATGCTGCTGGACGGACTG
AGTCCGTCTGAGCGGGCAAGTGCCGAGCGTAAGATCGTGCAGTTCCTGTGCCAGTGCCAAATCAAAGCCC
TCGATGGCGAGGAGATCGAGGATGTGGCACCTTGTCAGGTCATTAAC
