>Addgene plasmid #34322 | KHBD00169 | addgene partial sequence | sequence record 42004 | M13-Rev 5'-CAGGAAACAGCTATGACC-3'
TTTTATTTTGACTGATAGTGACCTGTTCGTTGCAACAAATTGATAAGCAATGCTTTCTTATAATGCCAAC
TTTGTACAAGAAAGTTGGCAAGTTAATGACCTGACAAGGTGCCACATCCTCGATCTCCTCGCCATCGAGG
GCTTTGATTTGGCACTGGCACAGGAACTGCACGATCTTACGCTCGGCACTTGCCCGCTCAGACGGACTCA
GTCCGTCCAGCAGCATCTGGGCCTTGGCAAGCAGGCTGTTGGCAGGCTGTGTACTTCGCTGTTCTCGCTC
CTGCTCCTGTTCGTGGTGAATCTGGGCCTGCAGCTCCCGGGATTGCTGAAGCACGGTCTCCATGTTGGCA
ATCACGGTGGTCAACAGTTTGTCGGAGATGGCGGCAGACGGTACAGAGTCCCCAGGGAGAGAGGAGGACT
CCTCTACGACGGGATTTACCCTGGCGATTGTGTGAATTATTTCCTCACTGGTGGCCGGCGTGGTGGTGGT
CACCTGGAGCTGCTGTGGTGGCTCCAAGTCCTGCCGTGCCGTCGCTTCGCTGAGGATAAAATCGTACGGC
GTTGCTTGCTCCGCCTCCGATAGTATCTCAATCTCTTCATCGTAGGCCAACTCAAGATCATCCTCCAGAT
CGTCGTTGTCCGTACTGTAGGGGTAATCAGCGCCCCAGATTTGCTCACCACTGGAGATCACCATTCCCTC
CGGCTGTTTGCTGGTCTTTCCCGAAGGATTTCCTGCTTTGGGTGGTCGTCCACGTCGCTTGATGTTCTC
